>Addgene plasmid #64852 | pcDNA3.1(+)-ER-CaNARi | depositor full sequence | sequence record 109677 | pcDNA3.1(+)-ER-CaNARi sequence 8443 bps
GACGGATCGGGAGATCTCCCGATCCCCTATGGTGCACTCTCAGTACAATCTGCTCTGATGCCGCATAGTT
AAGCCAGTATCTGCTCCCTGCTTGTGTGTTGGAGGTCGCTGAGTAGTGCGCGAGCAAAATTTAAGCTACA
ACAAGGCAAGGCTTGACCGACAATTGCATGAAGAATCTGCTTAGGGTTAGGCGTTTTGCGCTGCTTCGCG
ATGTACGGGCCAGATATACGCGTTGACATTGATTATTGACTAGTTATTAATAGTAATCAATTACGGGGTC
ATTAGTTCATAGCCCATATATGGAGTTCCGCGTTACATAACTTACGGTAAATGGCCCGCCTGGCTGACCG
CCCAACGACCCCCGCCCATTGACGTCAATAATGACGTATGTTCCCATAGTAACGCCAATAGGGACTTTCC
ATTGACGTCAATGGGTGGAGTATTTACGGTAAACTGCCCACTTGGCAGTACATCAAGTGTATCATATGCC
AAGTACGCCCCCTATTGACGTCAATGACGGTAAATGGCCCGCCTGGCATTATGCCCAGTACATGACCTTA
TGGGACTTTCCTACTTGGCAGTACATCTACGTATTAGTCATCGCTATTACCATGGTGATGCGGTTTTGGC
AGTACATCAATGGGCGTGGATAGCGGTTTGACTCACGGGGATTTCCAAGTCTCCACCCCATTGACGTCAA
TGGGAGTTTGTTTTGGCACCAAAATCAACGGGACTTTCCAAAATGTCGTAACAACTCCGCCCCATTGACG
CAAATGGGCGGTAGGCGTGTACGGTGGGAGGTCTATATAAGCAGAGCTCTCTGGCTAACTAGAGAACCCA
CTGCTTACTGGCTTATCGAAATTAATACGACTCACTATAGGGAGACCCAAGCTGGCTAGCGCCACCATGG
ACCCTGTGGTGGTGCTGGGGCTCTGTCTCTCCTGTTTGCTTCTCCTTTCACTCTGGAAACAGAGCTATGG
GGGAGGGAAGCTTATGGTGAGCAAGGGCGAGGAGCTGTTCACCGGGGTGGTGCCCATCCTGGTCGAGCTG
GACGGCGACGTAAACGGCCACAGGTTCAGCGTGTCCGGCGAGGGCGAGGGCGATGCCACCTACGGCAAGC
TGACCCTGAAGTTCATCTGCACCACCGGCAAGCTGCCCGTGCCCTGGCCCACCCTCGTGACCACCCTGAC
CTGGGGCGTGCAGTGCTTCGCCCGCTACCCCGACCACATGAAGCAGCACGACTTCTTCAAGTCCGCCATG
CCCGAAGGCTACGTCCAGGAGCGTACCATCTTCTTCAAGGACGACGGCAACTACAAGACCCGCGCCGAGG
TGAAGTTCGAGGGCGACACCCTGGTGAACCGCATCGAGCTGAAGGGCATCGACTTCAAGGAGGACGGCAA
CATCCTGGGGCACAAGCTGGAGTACAACGCCATCAGTGACAACGTCTATATCACCGCCGACAAGCAGAAG
AACGGCATCAAGGCCCACTTCAAGATCCGCCACAACATCGAGGACGGCAGCGTGCAGCTCGCCGACCACT
ACCAGCAGAACACCCCCATCGGCGACGGCCCCGTGCTGCTGCCCGACAACCACTACCTGAGCACCCAGTC
CGCCCTGAGCAAAGACCCCAACGAGAAGCGCGATCACATGGTCCTGCTGGAGTTCGTGACCGCCGCCGGG
ATCACTCTCGGCATGGACGAGCTGTACAAGGGATCCATGTCCGAGCCCAAGGCAATTGATCCCAAGTTGT
CGACGACCGACAGGGTGGTGAAAGCTGTTCCATTTCCTCCAAGTCACCGGCTTACAGCAAAAGAAGTGTT
TGATAATGATGGAAAACCTCGTGTGGATATCTTAAAGGCGCATCTTATGAAGGAGGGAAGGCTGGAAGAG
AGTGTTGCATTGAGAATAATAACAGAGGGTGCATCAATTCTTCGACAGGAAAAAAATTTGCTGGATATTG
ATGCGCCAGTCACTGTTTGTGGGGACATTCATGGACAATTCTTTGATTTGATGAAGCTCTTTGAAGTCGG
GGGATCTCCTGCCAACACTCGCTACCTCTTCTTAGGGGACTATGTTGACAGAGGGTACTTCAGTATTGAA
TGTGTGCTGTATTTGTGGGCCTTGAAAATTCTCTACCCCAAAACACTGTTTTTACTTCGTGGAAATCATG
AATGTAGACATCTAACAGAGTATTTCACATTTAAACAAGAATGTAAAATAAAGTATTCAGAACGAGTATA
TGATGCCTGTATGGATGCCTTTGACTGCCTTCCCCTGGCTGCCCTGATGAACCAACAGTTCCTGTGTGTG
CATGGTGGTTTGTCTCCAGAGATTAACACTTTAGATGATATCAGAAAATTAGACCGATTCAAAGAACCAC
CTGCATATGGACCTATGTGTGATATCCTGTGGTCAGACCCCCTGGAAGATTTTGGAAATGAGAAGACTCA
GGAACATTTCACTCACAACACAGTCAGGGGGTGTTCATACTTCTACAGTTACCCGGCTGTATGTGAATTC
TTACAGCACAATAACTTGTTATCTATACTCCGAGCCCACGAAGCCCAAGATGCAGGGTACCGCATGTACA
GGAAAAGCCAAACAACAGGCTTCCCTTCTCTAATTACAATTTTTTCAGCACCAAATTACTTAGATGTATA
CAATAACAAAGCTGCAGTATTGAAGTATGAGAACAATGTTATGAATATCAGGCAATTCAACTGTTCTCCT
CATCCATACTGGCTTCCAAATTTCATGGATGTTTTTACTTGGTCCCTTCCATTTGTTGGGGAAAAAGTGA
CTGAGATGCTGGTAAATGTCCTCAACATCTGCTCAGATGATGAACTAGGGTCAGAAGAAGATGGATTTGA
TGGTGCAACAGCTGCAGCCCGGAAAGAGGTGATAAGGAACAAGATCCGAGCAATAGGCAAAATGGCCAGA
GTGTTCTCAGTGCTCAGAGAAGAGAGTGAGAGTGTGCTGACGCTGAAAGGCTTGACCCCAACTGGCATGC
TCCCCAGCGGAGTACTTTCTGGAGGGAAGCAAACCCTGCAAAGCGCTACTGTTGAGGCTATTGAGGCTGA
TGAAGCTATCAAAGGATTTTCACCACAACATAAGATCACTAGCTTCGAGGAAGCCAAGGGCTTAGACCGA
ATTAATGAGAGGATGCCGCCTCGCAGAGATGCCATGCCCTCTGACGCCAACCTTAACTCCATCAACAAGG
CTCTCACCTCAGAGACTAACGGCACGGACAGCAATGGCAGTAATAGCAGCAATATTCAGCTCGAGATGGT
GAGCAAGGGCGAGGAGCTGTTCACCGGGGTGGTGCCCATCCTGGTCGAGCTGGACGGCGACGTAAACGGC
CACAAGTTCAGCGTGTCCGGTGAGGGCGAGGGCGATGCCACCTACGGCAAGCTGACCCTGAAGCTGATCT
GCACCACCGGCAAGCTGCCCGTGCCCTGGCCCACCCTCGTGACCACCCTGGGCTACGGCCTGCAGTGCTT
CGCCCGCTACCCCGACCACATGAAGCAGCACGACTTCTTCAAGTCCGCCATGCCCGAAGGCTACGTCCAG
GAGCGCACCATCTTCTTCAAGGACGACGGCAACTACAAGACCCGCGCCGAGGTGAAGTTCGAGGGCGACA
CCCTGGTGAACCGCATCGAGCTGAAGGGCATCGACTTCAAGGAGGACGGCAACATCCTGGGGCACAAGCT
GGAGTACAACTACAACAGCCACAACGTCTATATCACCGCCGACAAGCAGAAGAACGGCATCAAGGCCAAC
TTTAAGATCCGCCACAACATCGAGGACGGCGGCGTGCAGCTCGCCGACCACTACCAGCAGAACACCCCCA
TCGGCGACGGCCCCGTGCTGCTGCCCGACAACCACTACCTGAGCTACCAGTCCAAGCTGAGCAAAGACCC
CAACGAGAAGCGCGATCACATGGTCCTGCTGGAGTTCGTGACCGCCGCCGGGATCACTCTCGGCATGGAC
GAGCTGTACAAGTAATCTAGAGGGCCCGTTTAAACCCGCTGATCAGCCTCGACTGTGCCTTCTAGTTGCC
AGCCATCTGTTGTTTGCCCCTCCCCCGTGCCTTCCTTGACCCTGGAAGGTGCCACTCCCACTGTCCTTTC
CTAATAAAATGAGGAAATTGCATCGCATTGTCTGAGTAGGTGTCATTCTATTCTGGGGGGTGGGGTGGGG
CAGGACAGCAAGGGGGAGGATTGGGAAGACAATAGCAGGCATGCTGGGGATGCGGTGGGCTCTATGGCTT
CTGAGGCGGAAAGAACCAGCTGGGGCTCTAGGGGGTATCCCC
[124 nt withheld, positions 4313-4436]
C
[91 nt withheld, positions 4438-4528]
A
[49 nt withheld, positions 4530-4578]
CCTTTGACGTTGGAGTCCACGTTCTTT
[37 nt withheld, positions 4606-4642]
ACCCTATCTCGGTCTATTCTTTTGATTTATAAGGGATTTTGCCGATTTCGGCCTATTGGTTAAAAAATGA
GCTGATTTAACAAAAATTTAACGCGAATTAATTCTGTGGAATGTGTGTCAGTTAGGGTGTGGAAAGTCCC
CAGGCTCCCCAGCAGGCAGAAGTATGCAAAGCATGCATCTCAATTAGTCAGCAACCAGGTGTGGAAAGTC
CCCAGGCTCCCCAGCAGGCAGAAGTATGCAAAGCATGCATCTCAATTAGTCAGCAACCATAGTCCCGCCC
CTAACTCCGCCCATCCCGCCCCTAACTCCGCCCAGTTCCGCCCATTCTCCGCCCCATGGCTGACTAATTT
TTTTTATTTATGCAGAGGCCGAGGCCGCCTCTGCCTCTGAGCTATTCCAGAAGTAGTGAGGAGGCTTTTT
TGGAGGCCTAGGCTTTTGCAAAAAGCTCCCGGGAGCTTGTATATCCATTTTCGGATCTGATCAAGAGACA
GGATGAGGATCGTTTCGCATGATTGAACAAGATGGATTGCACGCAGGTTCTCCGGCCGCTTGGGTGGAGA
GGCTATTCGGCTATGACTGGGCACAACAGACAATCGGCTGCTCTGATGCCGCCGTGTTCCGGCTGTCAGC
GCAGGGGCGCCCGGTTCTTTTTGTCAAGACCGACCTGTCCGGTGCCCTGAATGAACTGCAGGACGAGGCA
GCGCGGCTATCGTGGCTGGCCACGACGGGCGTTCCTTGCGCAGCTGTGCTCGACGTTGTCACTGAAGCGG
GAAGGGACTGGCTGCTATTGGGCGAAGTGCCGGGGCAGGATCTCCTGTCATCTCACCTTGCTCCTGCCGA
GAAAGTATCCATCATGGCTGATGCAATGCGGCGGCTGCATACGCTTGATCCGGCTACCTGCCCATTCGAC
CACCAAGCGAAACATCGCATCGAGCGAGCACGTACTCGGATGGAAGCCGGTCTTGTCGATCAGGATGATC
TGGACGAAGAGCATCAGGGGCTCGCGCCAGCCGAACTGTTCGCCAGGCTCAAGGCGCGCATGCCCGACGG
CGAGGATCTCGTCGTGACCCATGGCGATGCCTGCTTGCCGAATATCATGGTGGAAAATGGCCGCTTTTCT
GGATTCATCGACTGTGGCCGGCTGGGTGTGGCGGACCGCTATCAGGACATAGCGTTGGCTACCCGTGATA
TTGCTGAAGAGCTTGGCGGCGAATGGGCTGACCGCTTCCTCGTGCTTTACGGTATCGCCGCTCCCGATTC
GCAGCGCATCGCCTTCTATCGCCTTCTTGACGAGTTCTTCTGAGCGGGACTCTGGGGTTCGAAATGACCG
ACCAAGCGACGCCCAACCTGCCATCACGAGATTTCGATTCCACCGCCGCCTTCTATGAAAGGTTGGGCTT
CGGAATCGTTTTCCGGGACGCCGGCTGGATGATCCTCCAGCGCGGGGATCTCATGCTGGAGTTCTTCGCC
CACCCCAACTTGTTTATTGCAGCTTATAATGGTTACAAATAAAGCAATAGCATCACAAATTTCACAAATA
AAGCATTTTTTTCACTGCATTCTAGTTGTGGTTTGTCCAAACTCATCAATGTATCTTATCATGTCTGTAT
ACCGTCGACCTCTAGCTAGAGCTTGGCGTAATCATGGTCATAGCTGTTTCCTGTGTGAAATTGTTATCCG
CTCACAATTCCACACAACATACGAGCCGGAAGCATAAAGTGTAAAGCCTGGGGTGCCTAATGAGTGAGCT
AACTCACATTAATTGCGTTGCGCTCACTGCCCGCTTTCCAGTCGGGAAACCTGTCGTGCCAGCTGCATTA
ATGAATCGGCCAACGCGCGGGGAGAGGCGGTTTGCGTATTGGGCGCTCTTCCGCTTCCTCGCTCACTGAC
TCGCTGCGCTCGGTCGTTCGGCTGCGGCGAGCGGTATCAGCTCACTCAAAGGCGGTAATACGGTTATCCA
CAGAATCAGGGGATAACGCAGGAAAGAACATGTGAGCAAAAGGCCAGCAAAAGGCCAGGAACCGTAAAAA
GGCCGCGTTGCTGGCGTTTTTCCATAGGCTCCGCCCCCCTGACGAGCATCACAAAAATCGACGCTCAAGT
CAGAGGTGGCGAAACCCGACAGGACTATAAAGATACCAGGCGTTTCCCCCTGGAAGCTCCCTCGTGCGCT
CTCCTGTTCCGACCCTGCCGCTTACCGGATACCTGTCCGCCTTTCTCCCTTCGGGAAGCGTGGCGCTTTC
TCATAGCTCACGCTGTAGGTATCTCAGTTCGGTGTAGGTCGTTCGCTCCAAGCTGGGCTGTGTGCACGAA
CCCCCCGTTCAGCCCGACCGCTGCGCCTTATCCGGTAACTATCGTCTTGAGTCCAACCCGGTAAGACACG
ACTTATCGCCACTGGCAGCAGCCACTGGTAACAGGATTAGCAGAGCGAGGTATGTAGGCGGTGCTACAGA
GTTCTTGAAGTGGTGGCCTAACTACGGCTACACTAGAAGAACAGTATTTGGTATCTGCGCTCTGCTGAAG
CCAGTTACCTTCGGAAAAAGAGTTGGTAGCTCTTGATCCGGCAAACAAACCACCGCTGGTAGCGGTTTTT
TTGTTTGCAAGCAGCAGATTACGCGCAGAAAAAAAGGATCTCAAGAAGATCCTTTGATCTTTTCTACGGG
GTCTGACGCTCAGTGGAACGAAAACTCACGTTAAGGGATTTTGGTCATGAGATTATCAAAAAGGATCTTC
ACCTAGATCCTTTTAAATTAAAAATGAAGTTTTAAATCAATCTAAAGTATATATGAGTAAACTTGGTCTG
ACAGTTACCAATGCTTAATCAGTGAGGCACCTATCTCAGCGATCTGTCTATTTCGTTCATCCATAGTTGC
CTGACTCCCCGTCGTGTAGATAACTACGATACGGGAGGGCTTACCATCTGGCCCCAGTGCTGCAATGATA
CCGCGAGACCCACGCTCACCGGCTCCAGATTTATCAGCAATAAACCAGCCAGCCGGAAGGGCCGAGCGCA
GAAGTGGTCCTGCAACTTTATCCGCCTCCATCCAGTCTATTAATTGTTGCCGGGAAGCTAGAGTAAGTAG
TTCGCCAGTTAATAGTTTGCGCAACGTTGTTGCCATTGCTACAGGCATCGTGGTGTCACGCTCGTCGTTT
GGTATGGCTTCATTCAGCTCCGGTTCCCAACGATCAAGGCGAGTTACATGATCCCCCATGTTGTGCAAAA
AAGCGGTTAGCTCCTTCGGTCCTCCGATCGTTGTCAGAAGTAAGTTGGCCGCAGTGTTATCACTCATGGT
TATGGCAGCACTGCATAATTCTCTTACTGTCATGCCATCCGTAAGATGCTTTTCTGTGACTGGTGAGTAC
TCAACCAAGTCATTCTGAGAATAGTGTATGCGGCGACCGAGTTGCTCTTGCCCGGCGTCAATACGGGATA
ATACCGCGCCACATAGCAGAACTTTAAAAGTGCTCATCATTGGAAAACGTTCTTCGGGGCGAAAACTCTC
AAGGATCTTACCGCTGTTGAGATCCAGTTCGATGTAACCCACTCGTGCACCCAACTGATCTTCAGCATCT
TTTACTTTCACCAGCGTTTCTGGGTGAGCAAAAACAGGAAGGCAAAATGCCGCAAAAAAGGGAATAAGGG
CGACACGGAAATGTTGAATACTCATACTCTTCCTTTTTCAATATTATTGAAGCATTTATCAGGGTTATTG
TCTCATGAGCGGATACATATTTGAATGTATTTAGAAAAATAAACAAATAGGGGTTCCGCGCACATTTCCC
CGAAAAGTGCCACCTGACGTC
Features (pLannotate 1.2.2; 23 found; start..end, strand, type, name):
     28..80      -  misc_feature   bom (fragment): basis of mobility region from pBR322
    235..614     +  enhancer       CMV enhancer: human cytomegalovirus immediate early enhancer
    615..818     +  promoter       CMV promoter: human cytomegalovirus (CMV) immediate early promoter
    814..847     +  LTR            5' LTR (truncated) (fragment): truncated 5' long terminal repeat (LTR) from HIV-1
    863..881     +  promoter       T7 promoter: promoter for bacteriophage T7 RNA polymerase
    907..993     +  CDS            CYP2C1 (fragment): CP2C1_RABIT - Experimental evidence at protein level: Swiss-Prot protein existence level 1. Cytochromes P450 are a group of heme-thiolate monooxygenases. In liver microsomes, this enzyme is involved in an NADPH-dependent electron transport pathway. It oxidizes a variety of structurally unrelated compounds, including steroids, fatty acids, and xenobiotics. From Oryctolagus cuniculus (Rabbit).
    994..1710    +  CDS            Cerulean: Cerulean is a basic (constitutively fluorescent) cyan fluorescent protein published in 2004, derived from Aequorea victoria. It has low acid sensitivity.
   1717..3279    +  CDS            PPP3CA: PP2BA_HUMAN - Also known as CALNA, CNA. Experimental evidence at protein level: Swiss-Prot protein existence level 1. Calcium-dependent, calmodulin-stimulated protein phosphatase which plays an essential role in the transduction of intracellular Ca(2+)-mediated signals (PubMed:15671020, PubMed:18838687, PubMed:19154138, PubMed:23468591). Many of the substrates contain a PxIxIT motif and/or a LxVP motif (PubMed:17498738, PubMed:17502104, PubMed:23468591, PubMed:27974827, PubMed:22343722). In response to increased Ca(2+) levels, dephosphorylates and activates phosphatase SSH1 which results in co
   3286..4002    +  CDS            mVenus: mVenus is a basic (constitutively fluorescent) yellow fluorescent protein published in 2006, derived from Aequorea victoria. It is reported to be a rapidly-maturing monomer with moderate acid sensitivity.
   4043..4267    +  polyA_signal   bGH poly(A) signal: bovine growth hormone polyadenylation signal
   4271..4292    +  promoter       SV40 promoter (fragment): SV40 enhancer and early promoter
   4313..4741    +  rep_origin     f1 ori (sequence partly withheld): f1 bacteriophage origin of replication; arrow indicates direction of (+) strand synthesis
   4755..5084    +  promoter       SV40 promoter: SV40 enhancer and early promoter
   5151..5942    +  CDS            neo: KKA2_KLEPN - Also known as kan, nptII. Experimental evidence at protein level: Swiss-Prot protein existence level 1. Resistance to kanamycin, neomycin, paromomycin, ribostamycin, butirosin and gentamicin B. From Klebsiella pneumoniae.
   5966..6124    +  CDS            ble (fragment): BLE_KLEPN - Experimental evidence at protein level: Swiss-Prot protein existence level 1. Binding protein with a strong affinity to the bleomycin family of antibiotics. Binds to CL990; an antimitotic-antibiotic compound. From Klebsiella pneumoniae.
   6119..6240    +  polyA_signal   SV40 poly(A) signal: SV40 polyadenylation signal
   6313..6329    -  protein_bind   lac operator: The lac repressor binds to the lac operator to inhibit transcription in E. coli. This inhibition can be relieved by adding lactose or isopropyl-β-D-thiogalactopyranoside (IPTG). lac repressor encoded by lacI
   6337..6367    -  promoter       lac promoter: promoter for the E. coli lac operon
   6382..6403    -  protein_bind   CAP binding site: CAP binding activates transcription in the presence of cAMP. E. coli catabolite activator protein
   6416..6508    -  CDS            lacI (fragment): lac repressor; lacI; The lac repressor binds to the lac operator to inhibit transcription in E. coli. This inhibition can be relieved by adding lactose or isopropyl-β-D-thiogalactopyranoside (IPTG).
   6691..7276    -  rep_origin     ori: high-copy-number ColE1/pMB1/pBR322/pUC origin of replication
   7447..8307    -  CDS            AmpR: β-lactamase; bla; confers resistance to ampicillin, carbenicillin, and related antibiotics
   8308..8412    -  promoter       AmpR promoter: bla
