[The description below was written by a language model from this plasmid's Addgene catalogue record and pLannotate feature annotations shown in this document.]
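Description:
pcDNA3.1(+)-ER-CaNARi is a mammalian expression plasmid built on the Invitrogen pcDNA3.1(+) backbone, about 8.4 kb in total, that encodes an endoplasmic reticulum-targeted FRET biosensor for calcineurin (CaN) activation. It is propagated in E. coli through a high-copy ColE1/pUC-type origin with ampicillin selection (AmpR under its own bla promoter). It also carries an f1 origin, a standard backbone element for single-stranded DNA production. For mammalian cells, an SV40 early promoter drives the neomycin phosphotransferase gene, followed by an SV40 polyadenylation signal, which allows G418 selection of stable transfectants.

The roughly 3.1 kb insert sits between the NheI and XbaI sites, downstream of the CMV immediate-early enhancer/promoter and upstream of the bGH polyadenylation signal. A T7 promoter lies just ahead of the insert and serves as a sequencing primer site. The open reading frame begins with the N-terminal 27 amino acids of a cytochrome P450, which the feature annotation matches to rabbit CYP2C1. This segment acts as a membrane anchor that places the sensor on the cytosolic face of the ER membrane. It is followed by the cyan fluorescent protein Cerulean, then a sequence annotated as human PPP3CA (the calcineurin A catalytic subunit), and finally the yellow fluorescent protein Venus (annotated as mVenus). With the calcineurin sequence sandwiched between a FRET donor and acceptor, changes in its conformation on activation would be expected to alter energy transfer between the two fluorophores, although the record does not spell out the mechanism. The construct is intended for live-cell imaging of calcineurin activation specifically at the ER surface, in the context of work on how calcineurin decodes oscillatory calcium signals in different subcellular locations.
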