Addgene plasmid #64852: pcDNA3.1(+)-ER-CaNARi
Purpose: Endoplasmic reticulum (ER)-targeted FRET biosensor for monitoring calcineurin (CaN) activation; targeted to cytosolic face of ER membrane.
Depositing lab: Jin Zhang. Depositing organization: Johns Hopkins University and School of Medicine. Publication: Calmodulin-controlled spatial decoding of oscillatory Ca2+ signals by calcineurin. Mehta S, Aye-Han NN, Ganesan A, Oldach L, Gorshkov K, Zhang J. eLife. 2014 Jul 23;3:e03765. doi: 10.7554/eLife.03765. PubMed 25056880.
Backbone
  Vector backbone: pcDNA3.1+
  Backbone manufacturer: Invitrogen
  Backbone size w/o insert (bp): 5428
  Total vector size (bp): 8443
  Vector type: Mammalian Expression
  Selectable markers: Neomycin (select with G418)
Growth in bacteria
  Bacterial resistance: Ampicillin, 100 μg/mL
  Growth temperature: 37°C
  Growth strain: DH5alpha
  Copy number: High Copy
Gene/Insert
  Gene/Insert name: CYP450-CaNARi
  Species: H. sapiens (human), Synthetic
  Insert size (bp): 3099
  Promoter: CMV
  Tag / fusion protein: Cerulean (N terminal on insert); Venus (C terminal on insert); N-terminal 27 amino acids from CYP450 (N terminal on insert)
  Cloning method: Restriction Enzyme; 5′ cloning site NheI (not destroyed); 3′ cloning site XbaI (not destroyed)
  Sequencing primers: 5′ T7 forward; 3′ BGH reverse
Terms and licenses: Academic/Nonprofit Terms; Industry Terms: Not Available to Industry
How to cite: pcDNA3.1(+)-ER-CaNARi was a gift from Jin Zhang (Addgene plasmid # 64852 ; http://n2t.net/addgene:64852 ; RRID:Addgene_64852)
