>Addgene plasmid #64852 | pcDNA3.1(+)-ER-CaNARi | addgene partial sequence | sequence record 111791 | CMV-F 5'-CGCAAATGGGCGGTAGGCGTG-3'
ACTAGAGAACCCACTGCTTACTGGCTTATCGAAATTAATACGACTCACTATAGGGAGACCCAAGCTGGCT
AGCGCCACCATGGATCCTGTGGTGGTGCTGGGGCTCTGTCTCTCCTGTTTGCTTCTCCTTTCACTCTGGA
AACAGAGCTATGGGGGAGGGAAGCTTATGGTGAGCAAGGGCGAGGAGCTGTTCACCGGGGTGGTGCCCAT
CCTGGTCGAGCTGGACGGCGACGTAAACGGCCACAGGTTCAGCGTGTCCGGCGAGGGCGAGGGCGATGCC
ACCTACGGCAAGCTGACCCTGAAGTTCATCTGCACCACCGGCAAGCTGCCCGTGCCCTGGCCCACCCTCG
TGACCACCCTGACCTGGGGCGTGCAGTGCTTCGCCCGCTACCCCGACCACATGAAGCAGCACGACTTCTT
CAAGTCCGCCATGCCCGAAGGCTACGTCCAGGAGCGTACCATCTTCTTCAAGGACGACGGCAACTACAAG
ACCCGCGCCGAGGTGAAGTTCGAGGGCGACACCCTGGTGAACCGCATCGAGCTGAAGGGCATCGACTTCA
AGGAGGACGGCAACATCCTGGGGCACAAGCTGGAGTACAACGCCATCAGTGACAACGTCTATATCACCGC
CGACAAGCAGAAGAACGGCATCAAGGCCCACTTCAAGATCCGCCACAACATCGAGGACGGCAGCGTGCAG
CTCGCCGACCACTACCAGCAGAACACCCCCATCGGCGACGGCCCCGTGCTGCTGCCCGACAACCACTACC
TGAGCACCCAGTCCGCCCTGAGCAAAGACCCCAACGAGAAGCGCGATCACATGGTCCTGCTGGAGTTCGT
GACCGCCGCCGGGATCACTCTCGGCATGGACGAGCTGTACAAGG
