>Addgene plasmid #64852 | pcDNA3.1(+)-ER-CaNARi | addgene partial sequence | sequence record 112480 | BGH-rev 5'-TAGAAGGCACAGTCGAGG-3'
GCTCGTCCATGCCGAGAGTGATCCCGGCGGCGGTCACGAACTCCAGCAGGACCATGTGATCGCGCTTCTC
GTTGGGGTCTTTGCTCAGCTTGGACTGGTAGCTCAGGTAGTGGTTGTCGGGCAGCAGCACGGGGCCGTCG
CCGATGGGGGTGTTCTGCTGGTAGTGGTCGGCGAGCTGCACGCCGCCGTCCTCGATGTTGTGGCGGATCT
TGAAGTTGGCCTTGATGCCGTTCTTCTGCTTGTCGGCGGTGATATAGACGTTGTGGCTGTTGTAGTTGTA
CTCCAGCTTGTGCCCCAGGATGTTGCCGTCCTCCTTGAAGTCGATGCCCTTCAGCTCGATGCGGTTCACC
AGGGTGTCGCCCTCGAACTTCACCTCGGCGCGGGTCTTGTAGTTGCCGTCGTCCTTGAAGAAGATGGTGC
GCTCCTGGACGTAGCCTTCGGGCATGGCGGACTTGAAGAAGTCGTGCTGCTTCATGTGGTCGGGGTAGCG
GGCGAAGCACTGCAGGCCGTAGCCCAGGGTGGTCACGAGGGTGGGCCAGGGCACGGGCAGCTTGCCGGTG
GTGCAGATCAGCTTCAGGGTCAGCTTGCCGTAGGTGGCATCGCCCTCGCCCTCGCCGGACACGCTGAACT
TGTGGCCGTTTACGTCGCCGTCCAGCTCGACCAGGATGGGCACCACCCCGGTGAACAGCTCCTCGCCCTT
GCTCACCATCTCGAGCTGAATATTGCTGCTATTACTGCCATTGCTGTCCGTGCCGTTAGTCTCTGA
