>Addgene plasmid #64852 | pcDNA3.1(+)-ER-CaNARi | addgene partial sequence | sequence record 114515 | mVenus-R 5'-cgaagcactgcaggccgtagc-3'
CAGCTTGCCGGTGGTGCAGATCAGCTTCAGGGTCAGCTTGCCGTAGGTGGCATCGCCCTCGCCCTCGCCG
GACACGCTGAACTTGTGGCCGTTTACGTCGCCGTCCAGCTCGACCAGGATGGGCACCACCCCGGTGAACA
GCTCCTCGCCCTTGCTCACCATCTCGAGCTGAATATTGCTGCTATTACTGCCATTGCTGTCCGTGCCGTT
AGTCTCTGAGGTGAGAGCCTTGTTGATGGAGTTAAGGTTGGCGTCAGAGGGCATGGCATCTCTGCGAGGC
GGCATCCTCTCATTAATTCGGTCTAAGCCCTTGGCTTCCTCGAAGCTAGTGATCTTATGTTGTGGTGAAA
ATCCTTTGATAGCTTCATCAGCCTCAATAGCCTCAACAGTAGCGCTTTGCAGGGTTTGCTTCCCTCCAGA
AAGTACTCCGCTGGGGAGCATGCCAGTTGGGGTCAAGCCTTTCAGCGTCAGCACACTCTCACTCTCTTCT
CTGAGCACTGAGAACACTCTGGCCATTTTGCCTATTGCTCGGATCTTGTTCCTTATCACCTCTTTCCGGG
CTGCAGCTGTTGCACCATCAAATCCATCTTCTTCTGACCCTAGTTCATCATCTGAGCAGATGTTGAGGAC
ATTTACCAGCATCTCAGTCACTTTTTCCCCAACAAATGGAAGGGACCAAGTAAAAACATCCATGAAATTT
GGAAGCCAGTATGGATGAGGAGAACAGTTGAATTGCCTGATATTCATAACATTGTTCTCATACTTCAATA
CTGCAGCTTTGTTATTGTATACATCTAAGTAATTTGGTGCTG
