>Addgene plasmid #64852 | pcDNA3.1(+)-ER-CaNARi | addgene partial sequence | sequence record 116054 | CNA-R 5'-gcaggtggttctttgaatcg-3'
CCACCATGCACACACAGGAACTGTTGGTTCATCAGGGCAGCCAGGGGAAGGCAGTCAAAGGCATCCATAC
AGGCATCATATACGCGTTCTGAATACTTTATTTTACATTCTTGTTTAAATGTGAAATACTCTGTTAGATG
TCTACATTCATGATTTCCACGAAGTAAAAACAGTGTTTTGGGGTAGAGAATTTTCAAGGCCCACAAATAC
AGCACACATTCAATACTGAAGTACCCTCTGTCAACATAGTCCCCTAAGAAGAGGTAGCGAGTGTTGGCAG
GAGATCCCCCGACTTCAAAGAGCTTCATCAAATCAAAGAATTGTCCATGAATGTCCCCACAAACAGTGAC
TGGCGCATCAATATCCAGCAAATTTTTTTCCTGTCGAAGAATTGATGCACCCTCTGTTATTATTCTCAAT
GCAACACTCTCTTCCAGCCTTCCCTCCTTCATAAGATGCGCCTTTAAGATATCCACACGAGGTTTTCCAT
CATTATCAAACACTTCTTTTGCTGTAAGCCGGTGACTTGGAGGAAATGGAACAGCTTTCACCACCCTGTC
GGTCGTCGACAACTTGGGATCAATTGCCTTGGGCTCGGACATGGATCCCTTGTACAGCTCGTCCATGCCG
AGAGTGATCCCGGCGGCGGTCACGAACTCCAGCAGGACCATGTGATCGCGCTTCTCGTT
